Addgene plasmid #172365: pAAV-DIO-mDLX-TVA-2A-N2cG
Purpose: Targeting envA-pseodotyped RVdG-CVS-N2c vectors for specific retrograde labeling from cre-expressing inhibitory neurons
Depositing lab: Yoav Ben-Simon & Peter Jonas. Depositing organization: Institute of Science and Technology Austria (I.S.T. Austria). Publication: Fast, high-throughput production of improved rabies viral vectors for specific, efficient and versatile transsynaptic retrograde labeling. Sumser A, Joesch M, Jonas P, Ben-Simon Y. Elife. 2022 Aug 30;11:e79848. doi: 10.7554/eLife.79848. PubMed 36040301.
Backbone
  Vector backbone: AAV2
  Backbone size w/o insert (bp): 4960
  Vector type: Mammalian Expression, AAV, Cre/Lox
Growth in bacteria
  Bacterial resistance: Ampicillin, 100 μg/mL
  Growth temperature: 37°C
  Growth strain: NEB Stable
  Copy number: High Copy
Gene/Insert
  Gene/Insert name: TVA + B19-N2cG
  Species: Other
  Insert size (bp): 2181
  Promoter: mDLX
  Cloning method: Restriction Enzyme; 5′ cloning site Unknown (unknown if destroyed); 3′ cloning site Unknown (unknown if destroyed)
Terms and licenses: Academic/Nonprofit Terms; Industry Terms: Not Available to Industry
Depositor comments: Please visit https://doi.org/10.1101/2021.12.23.474014 for bioRxiv preprint.
How to cite: pAAV-DIO-mDLX-TVA-2A-N2cG was a gift from Yoav Ben-Simon & Peter Jonas (Addgene plasmid # 172365 ; http://n2t.net/addgene:172365 ; RRID:Addgene_172365)
