[The description below was written by a language model from this plasmid's Addgene catalogue record and pLannotate feature annotations shown in this document.]
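Description:
pAAV-DIO-mDLX-TVA-2A-N2cG is an AAV2-based transfer plasmid (about 7.1 kb) for producing recombinant adeno-associated virus that delivers Cre-dependent rabies helper proteins to mammalian neurons. It is propagated in bacteria through a high-copy ColE1/pUC-type origin with ampicillin selection (AmpR with its own promoter), and also carries an f1 phage origin. The expression cassette lies between AAV2 inverted terminal repeats, which mediate genome replication and packaging. The right ITR is annotated in full, while only short fragments of the left one were detected in the sequencing result.

According to the catalogue entry, expression is driven by the mDLX promoter, an enhancer-based element that favours forebrain inhibitory interneurons. The automated annotation did not label it, but it presumably occupies the unannotated stretch upstream of a chimeric β-globin/immunoglobulin intron. Downstream, pairs of lox2272 and loxP sites in opposing orientations flank the coding region, which sits on the reverse strand. This is a DIO/FLEx arrangement in which Cre recombinase inverts and then locks the cassette into the sense orientation, so translation occurs only in Cre-expressing cells.

The inverted open reading frame encodes the avian TVA receptor (matched to the quail subgroup A Rous sarcoma virus receptor), with a partial FLAG-type epitope match annotated next to it. Per the construct name, a 2A self-cleaving peptide joins TVA to the rabies glycoprotein, which the name and stated purpose assign to the CVS-N2c strain. A WPRE and SV40 polyadenylation signal enhance and terminate the transcript.

TVA permits entry of EnvA-pseudotyped, G-deleted CVS-N2c rabies vectors. The glycoprotein complements the deletion so the virus can spread transsynaptically, enabling retrograde labelling of inputs to Cre-expressing inhibitory neurons.
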