Features (pLannotate 1.2.2; 25 found; start..end, strand, type, name):
     12..39      +  repeat_region  AAV2 ITR (fragment): inverted terminal repeat of adeno-associated virus serotype 2 inverted
     68..95      +  repeat_region  AAV2 ITR (fragment): inverted terminal repeat of adeno-associated virus serotype 2 inverted
    686..715     -  misc_feature   MCS (fragment): pBluescript multiple cloning site
    849..981     +  intron         chimeric intron: chimera between introns from human β-globin and immunoglobulin heavy chain genes
   1035..1068    +  protein_bind   lox2272: Cre-mediated recombination occurs in the 8-bp core sequence (GGATACTT). lox2272 sites are compatible with each other, but incompatible with loxP or loxN sites (Lee and Saito, 1988). Cre recombinase
   1069..1118    -  intron         β-globin intron (fragment): internally truncated intron from human β-globin
   1119..1152    +  protein_bind   loxP: Cre-mediated recombination occurs in the 8-bp core sequence (GCATACAT). Cre recombinase
   1177..2748    -  CDS            G: GLYCO_RABVR - Experimental evidence at protein level: Swiss-Prot protein existence level 1. Attaches the virus to host cellular receptor, inducing endocytosis of the virion. In the endosome, the acidic pH induces conformational changes in the glycoprotein trimer, which trigger fusion between virus and cell membrane. There is convincing in vitro evidence that the muscular form of the nicotinic acetylcholine receptor (nAChR), the neuronal cell adhesion molecule (NCAM), and the p75 neurotrophin receptor (p75NTR) bind glycoprotein and thereby facilitate rabies virus entry into cells (By similarity
   2839..3264    -  CDS            RSVR_COTJA (fragment): Experimental evidence at protein level: Swiss-Prot protein existence level 1. Responsible for susceptibility to the retrovirus subgroup A Rous sarcoma virus. From Coturnix japonica (Japanese quail) (Coturnix coturnix japonica).
   3269..3289    -  CDS            3xFLAG (fragment): three tandem FLAG® epitope tags
   3304..3337    -  protein_bind   lox2272: Cre-mediated recombination occurs in the 8-bp core sequence (GGATACTT). lox2272 sites are compatible with each other, but incompatible with loxP or loxN sites (Lee and Saito, 1988). Cre recombinase
   3338..3387    -  intron         β-globin intron (fragment): internally truncated intron from human β-globin
   3388..3421    -  protein_bind   loxP: Cre-mediated recombination occurs in the 8-bp core sequence (GCATACAT). Cre recombinase
   3422..3446    +  misc_feature   MCS (fragment): pBluescript multiple cloning site
   3446..4034    +  misc_feature   WPRE: woodchuck hepatitis virus posttranscriptional regulatory element
   4097..4180    +  CDS            large T antigen (fragment): large T antigen from SV40 (simian virus 40)
   4203..4284    +  polyA_signal   SV40 poly(A) signal: SV40 polyadenylation signal
   4363..4503    +  repeat_region  AAV2 ITR: inverted terminal repeat of adeno-associated virus serotype 2 inverted
   4508..4559    -  misc_feature   bom (fragment): basis of mobility region from pBR322
   4578..5033    +  rep_origin     f1 ori (sequence partly withheld): f1 bacteriophage origin of replication; arrow indicates direction of (+) strand synthesis
   5034..5083    -  misc_feature   bom (fragment): basis of mobility region from pBR322
   5185..5220    -  CDS            rop (fragment): Rop protein, which maintains plasmids at low copy number; rop
   5315..5419    +  promoter       AmpR promoter: bla
   5420..6280    +  CDS            AmpR: β-lactamase; bla; confers resistance to ampicillin, carbenicillin, and related antibiotics
   6451..7039    +  rep_origin     ori: high-copy-number ColE1/pMB1/pBR322/pUC origin of replication
>Addgene plasmid #172365 | pAAV-DIO-mDLX-TVA-2A-N2cG | addgene full sequence | sequence record 338888 | Addgene NGS Result
CCTGCAGGCAGCTGCGCGCTCGCTCGCTCACTGAGGCCGCCCGGGCGTCGGGCGACCTTTGGTCGCCCGG
CCTCAGTGAGCGAGCGAGCGCGCAGAGAGGGAGTGGCCAACTCCATCACTAGGGGTTCCTGCGGCCGCAC
GCGTTTAATTAAGAATTCTATACACTCACAGTGGTTTGGCATATATTTGGTGAAATTTTTTAAGGAAAAA
TTAGTGTTGGTTTCGATATATGGTAGCTTTTTCTCTAACATAATTTGAATAATTCAGCAAAGCCCTACTA
CCAGCTGTACTTCTGCAGCCTCTTCCATTCTTTCCAGCATTATAATTTTGGTTAATTTTCAATTTTAGGT
CCTACGTCTCTGCAATTTGTGTATGAATAACAGAATAATTTCCCTCTTTTGTTTCGCCTTTCCTGTTCCT
GAATCTAAATAAAGATGGCTTTTTAGTATTAAAAGTGGAAGAAAATTACAGGTAATTATCTTTGACGGTA
AAAACGCTGTAATCAGCGGGCTACATGAAAAATTACTCTAATTATGGCTGCATTTAAGAGAATGGAAAAA
AACCTTCTTGTGGATAAAAACCTTAAATTGTCCCCAATGTCTGCTTCAAATTGGATGGCACTGCAGCTGG
AGGCTTTGTTCAGAATTGATCCTGGGGAGCTACGAACCCAAAGTTTCACAGTAGGAAGCTTGATATCGAA
TTCCTGCAGCCCGGGCTGGGCATAAAAGTCAGGGCAGAGCCATCTATTGCTTACATTTGCTTCTAGCCTG
CAGGTCGAGGAGCGCAGCCTTCCAGAAGCAGAGCGCGGCGCCTTAAGCTGCAGAAGTTGGTCGTGAGGCA
CTGGGCAGGTAAGTATCAAGGTTACAAGACAGGTTTAAGGAGACCAATAGAAACTGGGCTTGTCGAGACA
GAGAAGACTCTTGCGTTTCTGATAGGCACCTATTGGTCTTACTGACATCCACTTTGCCTTTCTCTCCACA
GGTGTCCACTCCCAGTTCAATTACAGCTCTTAAGAAACTAGAGTCGACTCCGGAATAACTTCGTATAGGA
TACTTTATACGAAGTTATGCAGAATGGTAGCTGGATTGTAGCTGCTATTAGCAATATGAAACCTCTTAAT
AACTTCGTATAGCATACATTATACGAAGTTATGGCGCGCCTTACTTGTACATCTCACAGTCTGATCTCAC
CTCCACTCTTATATGATTCCCATGAAGGTATGACTTTTCCGCTTTGGGAAGTGACTGACACATTCCCCCC
TGTCCCTCCAAAACTGCGTTGTTTCGATTCTGGTCGATTGGCTCTTCTGCACCATGTCATTAGGGAAAAT
ATCAACACCAGGCCAATCATGGCCCCTGCAGTCATCAATACATACTTTCCCCAGTTCGGGAGACCCAGGT
CAACCCCTGAGATCTGTTTGTACACATCGGGGAGGTGAACTTCAACAAAATCCTCAGCCTCATCACCTTC
TTTGAAAACTGTAGAAGGGTCTGCCAGGGGGTGCATCAGGGGGATAACTGAAGATTCCAACAACTCCATA
TGTTGCTGGAGGAGGGATGATTGCATCTCTGGGATTAGGACATGGTCGTCAGGCCCTAATATTATACCAT
TGAAAAACACCCCGTTCACATGAGGATGGCACCTTCCTCCAACTTTCAAACACCCTTTTGAGGGGATGAT
CTCATTCCAGGTCCGGACTGACTTGTAGTGAGCATCAGCCTCCATCAAGGTTTTGTTGAATATGGTATAT
GCTTTTCCAAACCCTGGGACAAGTTTTCTCAGGTGACTGAGACGTCTGAAACTTACTGACTTGGTGGTCA
TGATGGACTCTAATGCGTCCAGACATTCCTCTCTTTTCTTGACTAACTCCTCCACAACGAGATGCTCAAT
CTCGTCTGAGCGAAAGTCGTGCAAATTCACCAACTGATCTGGAGGGCACCATTTGGTCTCATCTGATGTT
TGCATCGCGACCCATGTTCCATCCATAAGTCTAAGTCCAAGAACTCCACATAACTTGAGCCTGCATGCTC
CTTTTAGAGACTTATACAGGCCTCTTTCATCCACAAAGCCGCAAGTCTTGTTCCCGTTGGATGCTCTCTT
CCCTCTGCTATTGGTAAAAATGTCACAAGGTGTCCTTGGTCTCGGATTCTCGGGCATCCAAATGGTGTAA
TCATGGTTAGTTGAGCAGTAGGTAGAGGACACCGTTATTCCTGAGCACTTTCCGCCAGGGAAGACCCTTG
AGTGAAGGGATTTGTCATATGGGTCCAAATCTGTCACACTTGGGGATATGATAATGAGGGACTCTTTGGT
GGTTCTTACAGTTCGAAGCCAGTGGTAGTCGGGGTATGGATTGTGTAGGGACTCTTCATATCTGGGGTCA
CCGGCCATCTTCCAGTTATACGCGGCTCTACATGCGTCTGGGGTGGGGCGGAAATGCTTTCTCTTGAATG
TGGTTGTGACATAACCAACAAAGTTGGTGTAGGTCTCTGCCTCTGTCACAACACCTGTGCAAGTGAACCC
GTTCACTTTGATGGCTGAGATGTATCCCACTTTGAGTTCCATGTAGGAGAACTCGGACAGGTTGGTACAT
CCTTCATCCTCCACAACCAGGTTATTTGGACAGCTGAGATGGTGTATGTCAATAGGGCTCCAGGGACCAA
GTTCGTCTGGTATCGTGTAAATGGGGAACTTCCCGAAACACAACGAAAAACCCAGAAGGAGTACAAACAA
AAGAACCTGAGGAACCATGGTTGGCCCGGGATTCTCTTCGACATCCCCTGCTTGTTTCAACAGGGAGAAG
TTAGTGGCTCCGCTTCCGTTGTCTTCGAACCCACCCCCCTTGGATGCGCTTTCAAGACTGAAGATGTCAG
ACCTGCTTTTTGCTTTGGACTTCCCCCATGCAGCGATACCACCCACAGCTACCAGGCAGCACAGGAGCAC
TGCAGTGATCAGCATCCACATGCGGCCGTGATTCCTGGCTGGCAGAGCACGTCCAGGAGCAGGGGCAGTG
GGAGCCTCTGTGCCGTTGTCCGTGGGCACCGCGGGGATCGCGCTGGTCCCGCAGCCCCACTCGTCCCGCC
CGTCGTCGCAGTCGGGGTGTCCGTCGCACAGCCAGTCCTGCGGGTAACACTCCCCGTGGGCACCGGGCGG
CTCCGAGCAGCGGAACTGACCGGGGGGGCAACGGGACAAAGAACCGTTACCGGACCCGTTACCGGTCACG
TTACCGGGCAGCAGCAGCAGCAGCAGCGCGGGCAGCAGCCGCGCCTTGTCGTCATCGTCTTTGTAGTCCA
TGGTGGCACTAGCATAACTTCGTATAAAGTATCCTATACGAAGTTATTTGCCTTAACCCAGAAATTATCA
CTGTTATTCTTTAGAATGGTGCAAAGAATAACTTCGTATAATGTATGCTATACGAAGTTATGAATTCGAT
ATCAAGCTTATCGATAATCAACCTCTGGATTACAAAATTTGTGAAAGATTGACTGGTATTCTTAACTATG
TTGCTCCTTTTACGCTATGTGGATACGCTGCTTTAATGCCTTTGTATCATGCTATTGCTTCCCGTATGGC
TTTCATTTTCTCCTCCTTGTATAAATCCTGGTTGCTGTCTCTTTATGAGGAGTTGTGGCCCGTTGTCAGG
CAACGTGGCGTGGTGTGCACTGTGTTTGCTGACGCAACCCCCACTGGTTGGGGCATTGCCACCACCTGTC
AGCTCCTTTCCGGGACTTTCGCTTTCCCCCTCCCTATTGCCACGGCGGAACTCATCGCCGCCTGCCTTGC
CCGCTGCTGGACAGGGGCTCGGCTGTTGGGCACTGACAATTCCGTGGTGTTGTCGGGGAAATCATCGTCC
TTTCCTTGGCTGCTCGCCTATGTTGCCACCTGGATTCTGCGCGGGACGTCCTTCTGCTACGTCCCTTCGG
CCCTCAATCCAGCGGACCTTCCTTCCCGCGGCCTGCTGCCGGCTCTGCGGCCTCTTCCGCGTCTTCGCCT
TCGCCCTCAGACGAGTCGGATCTCCCTTTGGGCCGCCTCCCCGCATCGATACCGAGCGCTGCTCGAGAGA
TCTGTGATAGCGGCCATCAAGCTGGCCGCGACTCTAGATCATAATCAGCCATACCACATTTGTAGAGGTT
TTACTTGCTTTAAAAAACCTCCCACACCTCCCCCTGAACCTGAAACATAAAATGAATGCAATTGTTGTTG
TTAACTTGTTTATTGCAGCTTATAATGGTTACAAATAAAGCAATAGCATCACAAATTTCACAAATAAAGC
ATTTTTTTCACTGCATTCTAGTTGTGGTTTGTCCAAACTCATCAATGTATCAGCTTATCGATACCGCATG
CACGTGCGGACCGAGCGGCCGCAGGAACCCCTAGTGATGGAGTTGGCCACTCCCTCTCTGCGCGCTCGCT
CGCTCACTGAGGCCGGGCGACCAAAGGTCGCCCGACGCCCGGGCTTTGCCCGGGCGGCCTCAGTGAGCGA
GCGAGCGCGCAGCTGCCTGCAGGGGCGCCTGATGCGGTATTTTCTCCTTACGCATCTGTGCGGTATTTCA
CACCGCATA
[95 nt withheld, positions 4560-4654]
T
[46 nt withheld, positions 4656-4701]
C
[141 nt withheld, positions 4703-4843]
CCTTTGACGTTGGAGTCCACGTTCTTT
[37 nt withheld, positions 4871-4907]
ACTCTATCTCGGGCTATTCTTTTGATTTATAAGGGATTTTGCCGATTTCGGTCTATTGGTTAAAAAATGA
GCTGATTTAACAAAAATTTAACGCGAATTTTAACAAAATATTAACGTTTACAATTTTATGGTGCACTCTC
AGTACAATCTGCTCTGATGCCGCATAGTTAAGCCAGCCCCGACACCCGCCAACACCCGCTGACGCGCCCT
GACGGGCTTGTCTGCTCCCGGCATCCGCTTACAGACAAGCTGTGACCGTCTCCGGGAGCTGCATGTGTCA
GAGGTTTTCACCGTCATCACCGAAACGCGCGAGACGAAAGGGCCTCGTGATACGCCTATTTTTATAGGTT
AATGTCATGATAATAATGGTTTCTTAGACGTCAGGTGGCACTTTTCGGGGAAATGTGCGCGGAACCCCTA
TTTGTTTATTTTTCTAAATACATTCAAATATGTATCCGCTCATGAGACAATAACCCTGATAAATGCTTCA
ATAATATTGAAAAAGGAAGAGTATGAGTATTCAACATTTCCGTGTCGCCCTTATTCCCTTTTTTGCGGCA
TTTTGCCTTCCTGTTTTTGCTCACCCAGAAACGCTGGTGAAAGTAAAAGATGCTGAAGATCAGTTGGGTG
CACGAGTGGGTTACATCGAACTGGATCTCAACAGCGGTAAGATCCTTGAGAGTTTTCGCCCCGAAGAACG
TTTTCCAATGATGAGCACTTTTAAAGTTCTGCTATGTGGCGCGGTATTATCCCGTATTGACGCCGGGCAA
GAGCAACTCGGTCGCCGCATACACTATTCTCAGAATGACTTGGTTGAGTACTCACCAGTCACAGAAAAGC
ATCTTACGGATGGCATGACAGTAAGAGAATTATGCAGTGCTGCCATAACCATGAGTGATAACACTGCGGC
CAACTTACTTCTGACAACGATCGGAGGACCGAAGGAGCTAACCGCTTTTTTGCACAACATGGGGGATCAT
GTAACTCGCCTTGATCGTTGGGAACCGGAGCTGAATGAAGCCATACCAAACGACGAGCGTGACACCACGA
TGCCTGTAGCAATGGCAACAACGTTGCGCAAACTATTAACTGGCGAACTACTTACTCTAGCTTCCCGGCA
ACAATTAATAGACTGGATGGAGGCGGATAAAGTTGCAGGACCACTTCTGCGCTCGGCCCTTCCGGCTGGC
TGGTTTATTGCTGATAAATCTGGAGCCGGTGAGCGTGGGTCTCGCGGTATCATTGCAGCACTGGGGCCAG
ATGGTAAGCCCTCCCGTATCGTAGTTATCTACACGACGGGGAGTCAGGCAACTATGGATGAACGAAATAG
ACAGATCGCTGAGATAGGTGCCTCACTGATTAAGCATTGGTAACTGTCAGACCAAGTTTACTCATATATA
CTTTAGATTGATTTAAAACTTCATTTTTAATTTAAAAGGATCTAGGTGAAGATCCTTTTTGATAATCTCA
TGACCAAAATCCCTTAACGTGAGTTTTCGTTCCACTGAGCGTCAGACCCCGTAGAAAAGATCAAAGGATC
TTCTTGAGATCCTTTTTTTCTGCGCGTAATCTGCTGCTTGCAAACAAAAAAACCACCGCTACCAGCGGTG
GTTTGTTTGCCGGATCAAGAGCTACCAACTCTTTTTCCGAAGGTAACTGGCTTCAGCAGAGCGCAGATAC
CAAATACTGTTCTTCTAGTGTAGCCGTAGTTAGGCCACCACTTCAAGAACTCTGTAGCACCGCCTACATA
CCTCGCTCTGCTAATCCTGTTACCAGTGGCTGCTGCCAGTGGCGATAAGTCGTGTCTTACCGGGTTGGAC
TCAAGACGATAGTTACCGGATAAGGCGCAGCGGTCGGGCTGAACGGGGGGTTCGTGCACACAGCCCAGCT
TGGAGCGAACGACCTACACCGAACTGAGATACCTACAGCGTGAGCTATGAGAAAGCGCCACGCTTCCCGA
AGGGAGAAAGGCGGACAGGTATCCGGTAAGCGGCAGGGTCGGAACAGGAGAGCGCACGAGGGAGCTTCCA
GGGGGAAACGCCTGGTATCTTTATAGTCCTGTCGGGTTTCGCCACCTCTGACTTGAGCGTCGATTTTTGT
GATGCTCGTCAGGGGGGCGGAGCCTATGGAAAAACGCCAGCAACGCGGCCTTTTTACGGTTCCTGGCCTT
TTGCTGGCCTTTTGCTCACATGT
